>Addgene plasmid #159580 | R711-X12-566: His6-MBP-tev-Hs.NF1iso2 (1203-1530) | addgene full sequence | sequence record 313162 | Addgene NGS Result
TTAATACGACTCACTATAGGGGAATTGTGAGCGGATAACAATTCCCCTCTAGAAATAATTTTGTTTAACT
TTAAGAAGGAGATATACATATGAGATCCCATCACCATCACCATCACGGCAAAATCGAAGAAGGTAAACTG
GTAATCTGGATTAACGGCGATAAAGGCTATAACGGTCTCGCTGAAGTCGGTAAGAAATTCGAGAAAGATA
CCGGAATTAAAGTCACCGTTGAGCATCCGGATAAACTGGAAGAGAAATTCCCACAGGTTGCGGCAACTGG
CGATGGCCCTGACATTATCTTCTGGGCACACGACCGCTTTGGTGGCTACGCTCAATCTGGCCTGTTGGCT
GAAATCACCCCGGACAAAGCGTTCCAGGACAAGCTGTATCCGTTTACCTGGGATGCCGTACGTTACAACG
GCAAGCTGATTGCTTACCCGATCGCTGTTGAAGCGTTATCGCTGATTTATAACAAAGATCTGCTGCCGAA
CCCGCCAAAAACCTGGGAAGAGATCCCGGCGCTGGATAAAGAACTGAAAGCGAAAGGTAAGAGCGCGCTG
ATGTTCAACCTGCAAGAACCGTACTTCACCTGGCCGCTGATTGCTGCTGACGGGGGTTATGCGTTCAAGT
ATGAAAACGGCAAGTACGACATTAAAGACGTGGGCGTGGATAACGCTGGCGCGAAAGCGGGTCTGACCTT
CCTGGTTGACCTGATTAAAAACAAACACATGAATGCAGACACCGATTACTCCATCGCAGAAGCTGCCTTT
AATAAAGGCGAAACAGCGATGACCATCAACGGCCCGTGGGCATGGTCCAACATCGACACCAGCAAAGTGA
ATTATGGTGTAACGGTACTGCCGACCTTCAAGGGTCAACCATCCAAACCGTTCGTTGGCGTGCTGAGCGC
AGGTATTAACGCCGCCAGTCCGAACAAAGAGCTGGCAAAAGAGTTCCTCGAAAACTATCTGCTGACTGAT
GAAGGTCTGGAAGCGGTTAATAAAGACAAACCGCTGGGTGCCGTAGCGCTGAAGTCTTACGAGGAAGAGT
TGGCGAAAGATCCACGTATTGCCGCCACCATGGAAAACGCCCAGAAAGGTGAAATCATGCCGAACATCCC
GCAGATGTCCGCTTTCTGGTATGCCGTGCGTACTGCGGTGATCAACGCCGCCAGCGGTCGTCAGACTGTC
GATGAAGCCCTGAAAGACGCGCAGACTAATTCGGGATCTGATATCACAAGTTTGTACAAAAAAGTTGGCG
AAAACCTGTACTTCCAAGGCGACAGATTCGAGAGACTGGTGGAACTGGTGACCATGATGGGCGACCAGGG
CGAGCTGCCTATTGCCATGGCCCTGGCCAACGTGGTGCCCTGTAGCCAGTGGGATGAGCTGGCCAGGGTC
CTCGTCACACTGTTCGACAGCCGGCACCTGCTGTACCAGCTGCTGTGGAATATGTTCAGCAAAGAGGTGG
AGCTGGCCGACTCCATGCAGACCCTGTTCAGAGGCAACTCCCTGGCCAGCAAGATCATGACCTTTTGCTT
CAAGGTGTACGGCGCCACCTACCTGCAGAAGCTGCTGGACCCCCTGCTGAGGATCGTGATCACCAGCAGC
GACTGGCAGCACGTGAGCTTCGAGGTGGACCCCACCAGACTGGAACCCAGCGAGAGCCTGGAAGAGAACC
AGCGGAACCTGCTGCAGATGACCGAGAAGTTCTTCCACGCCATCATCAGCAGCAGCTCCGAGTTCCCCCC
CCAGCTGAGAAGCGTGTGCCACTGCCTGTACCAGGTGGTGTCCCAGCGGTTCCCCCAGAATAGCATCGGC
GCCGTGGGCAGCGCCATGTTCCTGCGGTTCATCAACCCTGCCATCGTGAGCCCTTACGAGGCCGGCATCC
TGGATAAGAAGCCCCCTCCCCGGATCGAGAGGGGCCTGAAGCTGATGAGCAAGATTCTGCAGAGCATTGC
CAACCACGTGCTGTTTACCAAGGAAGAGCACATGCGGCCCTTCAACGACTTCGTGAAGAGCAACTTCGAC
GCCGCCAGGCGGTTCTTCCTGGATATCGCCAGCGACTGCCCTACCAGCGACGCCGTGAACCACAGCCTGT
CCTTCATCAGCGACGGCAACGTCCTGGCCCTGCATAGACTGCTGTGGAACAACCAGGAAAAGATCGGCCA
GTACCTGAGCAGCAACCGGGACCACAAGGCTGTGGGCAGGCGGCCCTTCGATAAGATGGCCACCCTGCTG
GCCTATCTGGGCCCTCCCGAGCACTAATCAACTTTCTTGTACAAAGTGGTGATATCGCTAGCTAGATAGC
TAGAAGCTTGCGGCCGCACAGCTGTATACACGTGCAAGCCAGCCAGAACTCGCTCCTGAAGACCCAGAGG
ATCTCGAGCACCACCACCACCACCACTAATGTTAATTAAGTTGGGCGTTCCTAGGCTGATAAAACAGAAT
TTGCCTGGCGGCAGTAGCGCGGTGGTCCCACCTGACCCCATGCCGAACTCAGAAGTGAAACGCCGTAGCG
CCGATGGTAGTGTGGGGTCTCCCCATGCGAGAGTAGGGAACTGCCAGGCATCAAATAAAACGAAAGGCTC
AGTCGAAAGACTGGGCCTTTCGTTTTATCTGTTGTTTGTCGGTGAACGCTCTCCTGAGTAGGACAAATCC
GCCGGGAGCGGATTTGAACGTTGCGAAGCAACGGCCCGGAGGGTGGCGGGCAGGACGCCCGCCATAAACT
GCCAGGCATCAAATTAAGCAGAAGGCCATCCTGACGGATGGCCTTTTTGCGTTTCTACAAACTCTTTTGT
TTATTTTTCTAAATACATTCAAATATGTATCCGCTGAGCAATAACTAGCATAACCCCTTGGGGCCTCTAA
ACGGGTCTTGAGGGGTTTTTTGCTGAAAGGAGGAACTATATCCGGATTGGCGAATGGG
[124 nt withheld, positions 2929-3052]
C
[91 nt withheld, positions 3054-3144]
A
[49 nt withheld, positions 3146-3194]
CCTTTGACGTTGGAGTCCACGTTCTTT
[37 nt withheld, positions 3222-3258]
ACCCTATCTCGGTCTATTCTTTTGATTTATAAGGGATTTTGCCGATTTCGGCCTATTGGTTAAAAAATGA
GCTGATTTAACAAAAATTTAACGCGAATTTTAACAAAATATTAACGTTTACAATTTCTGGCGGCACGATG
GCATGAGATTATCAAAAAGGATCTTCACCTAGATCCTTTTAAATTAAAAATGAAGTTTTAAATCAATCTA
AAGTATATATGAGTAAACTTGGTCTGACAGTTACCAATGCTTAATCAGTGAGGCACCTATCTCAGCGATC
TGTCTATTTCGTTCATCCATAGTTGCCTGACTCCCCGTCGTGTAGATAACTACGATACGGGAGGGCTTAC
CATCTGGCCCCAGTGCTGCAATGATACCGCGAGACCCACGCTCACCGGCTCCAGATTTATCAGCAATAAA
CCAGCCAGCCGGAAGGGCCGAGCGCAGAAGTGGTCCTGCAACTTTATCCGCCTCCATCCAGTCTATTAAT
TGTTGCCGGGAAGCTAGAGTAAGTAGTTCGCCAGTTAATAGTTTGCGCAACGTTGTTGCCATTGCTACAG
GCATCGTGGTGTCACGCTCGTCGTTTGGTATGGCTTCATTCAGCTCCGGTTCCCAACGATCAAGGCGAGT
TACATGATCCCCCATGTTGTGCAAAAAAGCGGTTAGCTCCTTCGGTCCTCCGATCGTTGTCAGAAGTAAG
TTGGCCGCAGTGTTATCACTCATGGTTATGGCAGCACTGCATAATTCTCTTACTGTCATGCCATCCGTAA
GATGCTTTTCTGTGACTGGTGAGTACTCAACCAAGTCATTCTGAGAATAGTGTATGCGGCGACCGAGTTG
CTCTTGCCCGGCGTCAATACGGGATAATACCGCGCCACATAGCAGAACTTTAAAAGTGCTCATCATTGGA
AAACGTTCTTCGGGGCGAAAACTCTCAAGGATCTTACCGCTGTTGAGATCCAGTTCGATGTAACCCACTC
GTGCACCCAACTGATCTTCAGCATCTTTTACTTTCACCAGCGTTTCTGGGTGAGCAAAAACAGGAAGGCA
AAATGCCGCAAAAAAGGGAATAAGGGCGACACGGAAATGTTGAATACTCATACTCTTCCTTTTTCAATCA
TGATTGAAGCATTTATCAGGGTTATTGTCTCATGAGCGGATACATATTTGAATGTATTTAGAAAAATAAA
CAAATAGGTCATGACCAAAATCCCTTAACGTGAGTTTTCGTTCCACTGAGCGTCAGACCCCGTAGAAAAG
ATCAAAGGATCTTCTTGAGATCCTTTTTTTCTGCGCGTAATCTGCTGCTTGCAAACAAAAAAACCACCGC
TACCAGCGGTGGTTTGTTTGCCGGATCAAGAGCTACCAACTCTTTTTCCGAAGGTAACTGGCTTCAGCAG
AGCGCAGATACCAAATACTGTCCTTCTAGTGTAGCCGTAGTTAGGCCACCACTTCAAGAACTCTGTAGCA
CCGCCTACATACCTCGCTCTGCTAATCCTGTTACCAGTGGCTGCTGCCAGTGGCGATAAGTCGTGTCTTA
CCGGGTTGGACTCAAGACGATAGTTACCGGATAAGGCGCAGCGGTCGGGCTGAACGGGGGGTTCGTGCAC
ACAGCCCAGCTTGGAGCGAACGACCTACACCGAACTGAGATACCTACAGCGTGAGCTATGAGAAAGCGCC
ACGCTTCCCGAAGGGAGAAAGGCGGACAGGTATCCGGTAAGCGGCAGGGTCGGAACAGGAGAGCGCACGA
GGGAGCTTCCAGGGGGAAACGCCTGGTATCTTTATAGTCCTGTCGGGTTTCGCCACCTCTGACTTGAGCG
TCGATTTTTGTGATGCTCGTCAGGGGGGCGGAGCCTATGGAAAAACGCCAGCAACGCGGCCTTTTTACGG
TTCCTGGCCTTTTGCTGGCCTTTTGCTCACATGTTCTTTCCTGCGTTATCCCCTGATTCTGTGGATAACC
GTATTACCGCCTTTGAGTGAGCTGATACCGCTCGCCGCAGCCGAACGACCGAGCGCAGCGAGTCAGTGAG
CGAGGAAGCGGAAGAGCGCCTGATGCGGTATTTTCTCCTTACGCATCTGTGCGGTATTTCACACCGCAAT
GGTGCACTCTCAGTACAATCTGCTCTGATGCCGCATAGTTAAGCCAGTATACACTCCGCTATCGCTACGT
GACTGGGTCATGGCTGCGCCCCGACACCCGCCAACACCCGCTGACGCGCCCTGACGGGCTTGTCTGCTCC
CGGCATCCGCTTACAGACAAGCTGTGACCGTCTCCGGGAGCTGCATGTGTCAGAGGTTTTCACCGTCATC
ACCGAAACGCGCGAGGCAGCTGCGGTAAAGCTCATCAGCGTGGTCGTGAAGCGATTCACAGATGTCTGCC
TGTTCATCCGCGTCCAGCTCGTTGAGTTTCTCCAGAAGCGTTAATGTCTGGCTTCTGATAAAGCGGGCCA
TGTTAAGGGCGGTTTTTTCCTGTTTGGTCACTGATGCCTCCGTGTAAGGGGGATTTCTGTTCATGGGGGT
AATGATACCGATGAAACGAGAGAGGATGCTCACGATACGGGTTACTGATGATGAACATGCCCGGTTACTG
GAACGTTGTGAGGGTAAACAACTGGCGGTATGGATGCGGCGGGACCAGAGAAAAATCACTCAGGGTCAAT
GCCAGCGCTTCGTTAATACAGATGTAGGTGTTCCACAGGGTAGCCAGCAGCATCCTGCGATGCAGATCCG
GAACATAATGGTGCAGGGCGCTGACTTCCGCGTTTCCAGACTTTACGAAACACGGAAACCGAAGACCATT
CATGTTGTTGCTCAGGTCGCAGACGTTTTGCAGCAGCAGTCGCTTCACGTTCGCTCGCGTATCGGTGATT
CATTCTGCTAACCAGTAAGGCAACCCCGCCAGCCTAGCCGGGTCCTCAACGACAGGAGCACGATCATGCT
AGTCATGCCCCGCGCCCACCGGAAGGAGCTGACTGGGTTGAAGGCTCTCAAGGGCATCGGTCGAGATCCC
GGTGCCTAATGAGTGAGCTAACTTACATTAATTGCGTTGCGCTCACTGCCCGCTTTCCAGTCGGGAAACC
TGTCGTGCCAGCTGCATTAATGAATCGGCCAACGCGCGGGGAGAGGCGGTTTGCGTATTGGGCGCCAGGG
TGGTTTTTCTTTTCACCAGTGAGACGGGCAACAGCTGATTGCCCTTCACCGCCTGGCCCTGAGAGAGTTG
CAGCAAGCGGTCCACGCTGGTTTGCCCCAGCAGGCGAAAATCCTGTTTGATGGTGGTTAACGGCGGGATA
TAACATGAGCTGTCTTCGGTATCGTCGTATCCCACTACCGAGATGTCCGCACCAACGCGCAGCCCGGACT
CGGTAATGGCGCGCATTGCGCCCAGCGCCATCTGATCGTTGGCAACCAGCATCGCAGTGGGAACGATGCC
CTCATTCAGCATTTGCATGGTTTGTTGAAAACCGGACATGGCACTCCAGTCGCCTTCCCGTTCCGCTATC
GGCTGAATTTGATTGCGAGTGAGATATTTATGCCAGCCAGCCAGACGCAGACGCGCCGAGACAGAACTTA
ATGGGCCCGCTAACAGCGCGATTTGCTGGTGACCCAATGCGACCAGATGCTCCACGCCCAGTCGCGTACC
GTCTTCATGGGAGAAAATAATACTGTTGATGGGTGTCTGGTCAGAGACATCAAGAAATAACGCCGGAACA
TTAGTGCAGGCAGCTTCCACAGCAATGGCATCCTGGTCATCCAGCGGATAGTTAATGATCAGCCCACTGA
CGCGTTGCGCGAGAAGATTGTGCACCGCCGCTTTACAGGCTTCGACGCCGCTTCGTTCTACCATCGACAC
CACCACGCTGGCACCCAGTTGATCGGCGCGAGATTTAATCGCCGCGACAATTTGCGACGGCGCGTGCAGG
GCCAGACTGGAGGTGGCAACGCCAATCAGCAACGACTGTTTGCCCGCCAGTTGTTGTGCCACGCGGTTGG
GAATGTAATTCAGCTCCGCCATCGCCGCTTCCACTTTTTCCCGCGTTTTCGCAGAAACGTGGCTGGCCTG
GTTCACCACGCGGGAAACGGTCTGATAAGAGACACCGGCATACTCTGCGACATCGTATAACGTTACTGGT
TTCACATTCACCACCCTGAATTGACTCTCTTCCGGGCGCTATCATGCCATACCGCGAAAGGTTTTGCGCC
ATTCGATGGTGTCCGGGATCTCGACGCTCTCCCTTATGCGACTCCTGCATTAGGAAGCAGCCCAGTAGTA
GGTTGAGGCCGTTGAGCACCGCCGCCGCAAGGAATGGTGCATGCAAGGAGATGGCGCCCAACAGTCCCCC
GGCCACGGGGCCTGCCACCATACCCACGCCGAAACAAGCGCTCATGAGCCCGAAGTGGCGAGCCCGATCT
TCCCCATCGGTGATGTCGGCGATATAGGCGCCAGCAACCGCACCTGTGGCGCCGGTGATGCCGGCCACGA
TGCGTCCGGCGTAGAGGATCGAGATCGATCTCGATCCCGCGAAA
Features (pLannotate 1.2.2; 27 found; start..end, strand, type, name):
      2..20      +  promoter       T7 promoter: promoter for bacteriophage T7 RNA polymerase
     21..45      +  protein_bind   lac operator: The lac repressor binds to the lac operator to inhibit transcription in E. coli. This inhibition can be relieved by adding lactose or isopropyl-β-D-thiogalactopyranoside (IPTG). lac repressor encoded by lacI
     60..82      +  RBS            RBS: efficient ribosome binding site from bacteriophage T7 gene 10 (Olins and Rangwala, 1989)
     99..116     +  CDS            7xHis (fragment): 6xHis affinity tag
    120..1217    +  CDS            MBP: maltose binding protein from E. coli; malE (mutated); This version of the gene does not encode a signal sequence, so MBP will remain in the cytosol.
   1237..1254    +  protein_bind   attB1 (fragment): mutant version of attB; core recombination site for the Gateway® BP reaction BP Clonase™
   1260..1276    +  CDS            TEV site (fragment): tobacco etch virus (TEV) protease recognition and cleavage site
   1281..2264    +  CDS            Nf1 (fragment): NF1_RAT - Experimental evidence at protein level: Swiss-Prot protein existence level 1. Stimulates the GTPase activity of Ras. NF1 shows greater affinity for Ras GAP, but lower specific activity. May be a regulator of Ras activity (By similarity). From Rattus norvegicus (Rat).
   2272..2289    -  protein_bind   attB2 (fragment): mutant version of attB; core recombination site for the Gateway® BP reaction BP Clonase™
   2389..2406    +  CDS            9xHis (fragment): 9xHis affinity tag
   2453..2568    +  ncRNA          5S rRNA: Accession: RF00001 - 5S ribosomal RNA
   2572..2658    +  terminator     rrnB T1 terminator: Escherichia coli rrnB; transcription terminator T1 from the E. coli rrnB gene
   2750..2777    +  terminator     rrnB T2 terminator: transcription terminator T2 from the E. coli rrnB gene
   2796..2835    +  promoter       AmpR promoter (fragment): bla
   2845..2892    +  terminator     T7 terminator: transcription terminator for bacteriophage T7 RNA polymerase
   2929..3384    +  rep_origin     f1 ori (sequence partly withheld): f1 bacteriophage origin of replication; arrow indicates direction of (+) strand synthesis
   3499..4359    -  CDS            AmpR: β-lactamase; bla; confers resistance to ampicillin, carbenicillin, and related antibiotics
   4360..4452    -  promoter       AmpR promoter: bla
   4533..5121    +  rep_origin     ori: high-copy-number ColE1/pMB1/pBR322/pUC origin of replication
   5307..5446    -  misc_feature   bom: basis of mobility region from pBR322
   5548..5739    -  CDS            rop: Rop protein, which maintains plasmids at low copy number; rop
   5756..6136    +  CDS            YPB1_ECOLX: Protein predicted: Swiss-Prot protein existence level 4. From Escherichia coli.
   6198..6262    -  CDS            TcR (fragment): tetracycline efflux protein; tet; confers resistance to tetracycline
   6277..6298    -  protein_bind   CAP binding site: CAP binding activates transcription in the presence of cAMP. E. coli catabolite activator protein
   6311..7393    -  CDS            lacI: lac repressor; lacI; The lac repressor binds to the lac operator to inhibit transcription in E. coli. This inhibition can be relieved by adding lactose or isopropyl-β-D-thiogalactopyranoside (IPTG).
   7394..7471    -  promoter       lacI promoter: lacI
   7479..7758    -  CDS            TcR (fragment): tetracycline efflux protein; tet; confers resistance to tetracycline
