[The description below was written by a language model from this plasmid's Addgene catalogue record and pLannotate feature annotations shown in this document.]
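Description:
R711-X12-566 is a bacterial expression plasmid built by Gateway cloning into the pDest-566 destination backbone, designed to produce a fragment of human neurofibromin (NF1 isoform 2, residues 1203–1530) in E. coli as a His6-MBP fusion. The 7,782 nt plasmid carries a ColE1/pBR322-type origin together with the bom region and the rop gene, consistent with its catalogue listing as low copy, and is selected with ampicillin through the β-lactamase (AmpR) gene. An f1 phage origin is also present, along with short non-functional remnants of the tetracycline resistance gene inherited from the parental backbone.

Expression is driven by a T7 promoter immediately followed by a lac operator and the T7 gene 10 ribosome binding site. The plasmid-borne lacI gene supplies repressor, so transcription is held off until IPTG induction in a host that provides T7 RNA polymerase. The open reading frame begins with a His6 tag, continues into a signal-sequence-free maltose binding protein that remains cytosolic and typically aids solubility, crosses the attB1 recombination scar, and then encodes a TEV protease site directly ahead of the NF1 fragment, allowing the tags to be cleaved off after affinity purification. The insert is followed by attB2, then rrnB T1/T2 and T7 terminators. The automated annotation labels the insert by similarity to rat Nf1, but the record specifies a human sequence, and the depositor notes that the DNA is optimized. A second His-tag match lies downstream of attB2, and the record does not indicate that it is part of the product. The associated publication concerns structural work on the SPRED1–neurofibromin–KRAS complex, so the construct serves to make recombinant protein for such studies.
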