Addgene plasmid #159580: R711-X12-566: His6-MBP-tev-Hs.NF1iso2 (1203-1530)
Purpose: E. coli protein expression of His6-MBP-tev-Hs.NF1iso2 (1203-1530)
Depositing lab: Dominic Esposito. Depositing organization: National Cancer Institute (NCI). Publication: Structural Insights into the SPRED1-Neurofibromin-KRAS Complex and Disruption of SPRED1-Neurofibromin Interaction by Oncogenic EGFR. Yan W, Markegard E, Dharmaiah S, Urisman A, Drew M, Esposito D, Scheffzek K, Nissley DV, McCormick F, Simanshu DK. Cell Rep. 2020 Jul 21;32(3):107909. doi: 10.1016/j.celrep.2020.107909. PubMed 32697994.
Backbone
  Vector backbone: pDest-566
  Vector type: Bacterial Expression
Growth in bacteria
  Bacterial resistance: Ampicillin, 100 μg/mL
  Growth temperature: 37°C
  Growth strain: DH5alpha
  Copy number: Low Copy
Gene/Insert
  Gene/Insert name: His6-MBP-tev-Hs.NF1iso2 (1203-1530)
  Species: H. sapiens (human)
  Entrez Gene: NF1 (a.k.a. NFNS, VRNF, WSS)
  Tag / fusion protein: His6-MBP-tev (N terminal on insert)
  Cloning method: Gateway Cloning
Terms and licenses: Academic/Nonprofit Terms; Industry Terms: Not Available to Industry
Depositor comments: insert contains optimized DNA sequence
How to cite: R711-X12-566: His6-MBP-tev-Hs.NF1iso2 (1203-1530) was a gift from Dominic Esposito (Addgene plasmid # 159580 ; http://n2t.net/addgene:159580 ; RRID:Addgene_159580)
